Addgene plasmid #162598: pcDNA3.1-CD81-(TEV)-tTA
Purpose: human CD81-TEV cleavage site-tTA
Depositing lab: Masaharu Somiya. Publication: Reporter gene assay for membrane fusion of extracellular vesicles. Somiya M, Kuroda S. J Extracell Vesicles. 2021 Nov;10(13):e12171. doi: 10.1002/jev2.12171. PubMed 34807503.
Backbone
  Vector backbone: pcDNA3.1
  Vector type: Mammalian Expression
  Selectable markers: Neomycin (select with G418)
Growth in bacteria
  Bacterial resistance: Ampicillin, 100 μg/mL
  Growth temperature: 37°C
  Growth strain: DH5alpha
  Copy number: High Copy
Gene/Insert
  Gene/Insert name: human CD81
  Species: H. sapiens (human)
  Entrez Gene: CD81 (a.k.a. CVID6, S5.7, TAPA1, TSPAN28)
  Promoter: CMV promoter
  Tag / fusion protein: TEV protease cleavage site (C terminal on insert); tTA (C terminal on insert)
  Cloning method: Gibson Cloning
  Sequencing primers: 5′ CMV-F; 3′ BGH-R
Terms and licenses: Academic/Nonprofit Terms; Industry Terms: Not Available to Industry
Depositor comments: Please visit https://www.biorxiv.org/content/10.1101/2021.02.16.431359v1 for bioRxiv preprint.
How to cite: pcDNA3.1-CD81-(TEV)-tTA was a gift from Masaharu Somiya (Addgene plasmid # 162598 ; http://n2t.net/addgene:162598 ; RRID:Addgene_162598)
