[The description below was written by a language model from this plasmid's Addgene catalogue record and pLannotate feature annotations shown in this document.]
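Description:
pcDNA3.1-CD81-(TEV)-tTA is a mammalian expression plasmid of about 7.2 kb built on the pcDNA3.1 backbone. It is propagated in E. coli through a high-copy ColE1/pUC-type origin with ampicillin selection from the β-lactamase gene. An f1 origin is also present. For selection in mammalian cells, an SV40 early promoter drives a neomycin phosphotransferase gene ending in an SV40 polyadenylation signal, which confers G418 resistance. Several short annotations in the feature table (an HIV-1 LTR fragment, ble and lacI fragments, lac promoter/operator remnants and a bom fragment) appear to be backbone remnants or partial annotation matches rather than functional parts of the design.

The payload is a single fusion open reading frame transcribed from the CMV immediate-early enhancer and promoter and terminated by the bovine growth hormone polyadenylation signal. A T7 promoter lies upstream of the insert. Human CD81, a tetraspanin membrane protein, is followed at its C terminus by a TEV protease cleavage site. This site is not separately annotated, but it fits the short gap between the CD81 and TetR coding features. After it comes the tetracycline-controlled transactivator tTA, annotated as the Tn10 TetR DNA-binding domain plus the herpes simplex VP16 activation domain. The arrangement tethers tTA to membranes through CD81 until TEV protease cuts the linker. Free tTA could then activate a tetO-controlled reporter.

The associated publication describes a reporter gene assay for membrane fusion of extracellular vesicles. This suggests that the fusion is loaded onto vesicles via CD81 and that tTA is released when it meets TEV protease in recipient cells, although the record does not describe the partner constructs.
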