Features (pLannotate 1.2.2; 22 found; start..end, strand, type, name):
      1..380     +  enhancer       CMV enhancer: human cytomegalovirus immediate early enhancer
    381..584     +  promoter       CMV promoter: human cytomegalovirus (CMV) immediate early promoter
    580..613     +  LTR            5' LTR (truncated) (fragment): truncated 5' long terminal repeat (LTR) from HIV-1
    629..647     +  promoter       T7 promoter: promoter for bacteriophage T7 RNA polymerase
    758..1465    +  CDS            CD81: CD81_HUMAN - Also known as TAPA1 From Homo sapiens (Human).
   1483..2100    +  CDS            TetR: tetracycline repressor TetR; tetR from transposon Tn10; TetR binds to the tetracycline operator tetO to inhibit transcription. This inhibition can be relieved by adding tetracycline or doxycycline.
   2252..2485    +  CDS            VP16 AD: transcriptional activation domain of herpes simplex virus protein VP16 (Triezenberg et al., 1988; Cousens et al., 1989); UL48
   2526..2750    +  polyA_signal   bGH poly(A) signal: bovine growth hormone polyadenylation signal
   2754..2775    +  promoter       SV40 promoter (fragment): SV40 enhancer and early promoter
   2796..3224    +  rep_origin     f1 ori (sequence partly withheld): f1 bacteriophage origin of replication; arrow indicates direction of (+) strand synthesis
   3238..3567    +  promoter       SV40 promoter: SV40 enhancer and early promoter
   3634..4425    +  CDS            neo: KKA2_KLEPN - Also known as kan, nptII. Experimental evidence at protein level: Swiss-Prot protein existence level 1. Resistance to kanamycin, neomycin, paromomycin, ribostamycin, butirosin and gentamicin B. From Klebsiella pneumoniae.
   4449..4607    +  CDS            ble (fragment): BLE_KLEPN - Experimental evidence at protein level: Swiss-Prot protein existence level 1. Binding protein with a strong affinity to the bleomycin family of antibiotics. Binds to CL990; an antimitotic-antibiotic compound. From Klebsiella pneumoniae.
   4602..4723    +  polyA_signal   SV40 poly(A) signal: SV40 polyadenylation signal
   4796..4812    -  protein_bind   lac operator: The lac repressor binds to the lac operator to inhibit transcription in E. coli. This inhibition can be relieved by adding lactose or isopropyl-β-D-thiogalactopyranoside (IPTG). lac repressor encoded by lacI
   4820..4850    -  promoter       lac promoter: promoter for the E. coli lac operon
   4865..4886    -  protein_bind   CAP binding site: CAP binding activates transcription in the presence of cAMP. E. coli catabolite activator protein
   4899..4991    -  CDS            lacI (fragment): lac repressor; lacI; The lac repressor binds to the lac operator to inhibit transcription in E. coli. This inhibition can be relieved by adding lactose or isopropyl-β-D-thiogalactopyranoside (IPTG).
   5174..5762    -  rep_origin     ori: high-copy-number ColE1/pMB1/pBR322/pUC origin of replication
   5933..6793    -  CDS            AmpR: β-lactamase; bla; confers resistance to ampicillin, carbenicillin, and related antibiotics
   6794..6898    -  promoter       AmpR promoter: bla
   6957..7009    -  misc_feature   bom (fragment): basis of mobility region from pBR322
>Addgene plasmid #162598 | pcDNA3.1-CD81-(TEV)-tTA | addgene full sequence | sequence record 319371 | Addgene NGS Result
GACATTGATTATTGACTAGTTATTAATAGTAATCAATTACGGGGTCATTAGTTCATAGCCCATATATGGA
GTTCCGCGTTACATAACTTACGGTAAATGGCCCGCCTGGCTGACCGCCCAACGACCCCCGCCCATTGACG
TCAATAATGACGTATGTTCCCATAGTAACGCCAATAGGGACTTTCCATTGACGTCAATGGGTGGAGTATT
TACGGTAAACTGCCCACTTGGCAGTACATCAAGTGTATCATATGCCAAGTACGCCCCCTATTGACGTCAA
TGACGGTAAATGGCCCGCCTGGCATTATGCCCAGTACATGACCTTATGGGACTTTCCTACTTGGCAGTAC
ATCTACGTATTAGTCATCGCTATTACCATGGTGATGCGGTTTTGGCAGTACATCAATGGGCGTGGATAGC
GGTTTGACTCACGGGGATTTCCAAGTCTCCACCCCATTGACGTCAATGGGAGTTTGTTTTGGCACCAAAA
TCAACGGGACTTTCCAAAATGTCGTAACAACTCCGCCCCATTGACGCAAATGGGCGGTAGGCGTGTACGG
TGGGAGGTCTATATAAGCAGAGCTCTCTGGCTAACTAGAGAACCCACTGCTTACTGGCTTATCGAAATTA
ATACGACTCACTATAGGGAGACCCAAGCTGGCTAGCGTTTAAACTTAAGCTTGGTACCGAGCTCGGATCC
ACTAGTCCAGTGTGGTGGAATTCTGCAGATATCCAGCACAGTGGCGGCCGCGCCACCATGGGAGTGGAGG
GCTGCACCAAGTGCATCAAGTACCTGCTCTTCGTCTTCAATTTCGTCTTCTGGCTGGCTGGAGGCGTGAT
CCTGGGTGTGGCCCTGTGGCTCCGCCATGACCCGCAGACCACCAACCTCCTGTATCTGGAGCTGGGAGAC
AAGCCCGCGCCCAACACCTTCTATGTAGGCATCTACATCCTCATCGCTGTGGGCGCTGTCATGATGTTCG
TTGGCTTCCTGGGCTGCTACGGGGCCATCCAGGAATCCCAGTGCCTGCTGGGGACGTTCTTCACCTGCCT
GGTCATCCTGTTTGCCTGTGAGGTGGCCGCCGGCATCTGGGGCTTTGTCAACAAGGACCAGATCGCCAAG
GATGTGAAGCAGTTCTATGACCAGGCCCTACAGCAGGCCGTGGTGGATGATGACGCCAACAACGCCAAGG
CTGTGGTGAAGACCTTCCACGAGACGCTTGACTGCTGTGGCTCCAGCACACTGACTGCTTTGACCACCTC
AGTGCTCAAGAACAATTTGTGTCCCTCGGGCAGCAACATCATCAGCAACCTCTTCAAGGAGGACTGCCAC
CAGAAGATCGATGACCTCTTCTCCGGGAAGCTGTACCTCATCGGCATTGCTGCCATCGTGGTCGCTGTGA
TCATGATCTTCGAGATGATCCTGAGCATGGTGCTGTGCTGTGGCATCCGGAACAGCTCCGTGTACGAGAA
CCTGTACTTCCAGTCTAGATTAGATAAAAGTAAAGTGATTAACAGCGCATTAGAGCTGCTTAATGAGGTC
GGAATCGAAGGTTTAACAACCCGTAAACTCGCCCAGAAGCTAGGTGTAGAGCAGCCTACATTGTATTGGC
ATGTAAAAAATAAGCGGGCTTTGCTCGACGCCTTAGCCATTGAGATGTTAGATAGGCACCATACTCACTT
TTGCCCTTTAGAAGGGGAAAGCTGGCAAGATTTTTTACGTAATAACGCTAAAAGTTTTAGATGTGCTTTA
CTAAGTCATCGCGATGGAGCAAAAGTACATTTAGGTACACGGCCTACAGAAAAACAGTATGAAACTCTCG
AAAATCAATTAGCCTTTTTATGCCAACAAGGTTTTTCACTAGAGAATGCATTATATGCACTCAGCGCTGT
GGGGCATTTTACTTTAGGTTGCGTATTGGAAGATCAAGAGCATCAAGTCGCTAAAGAAGAAAGGGAAACA
CCTACTACTGATAGTATGCCGCCATTATTACGACAAGCTATCGAATTATTTGATCACCAAGGTGCAGAGC
CAGCCTTCTTATTCGGCCTTGAATTGATCATATGCGGATTAGAAAAACAACTTAAATGTGAAAGTGGGTC
CGCGTACAGCCGCGCGCGTACGAAAAACAATTACGGGTCTACCATCGAGGGCCTGCTCGATCTCCCGGAC
GACGACGCCCCCGAAGAGGCGGGGCTGGCGGCTCCGCGCCTGTCCTTTCTCCCCGCGGGACACACGCGCA
GACTGTCGACGGCCCCCCCGACCGATGTCAGCCTGGGGGACGAGCTCCACTTAGACGGCGAGGACGTGGC
GATGGCGCATGCCGACGCGCTAGACGATTTCGATCTGGACATGTTGGGGGACGGGGATTCCCCGGGTCCG
GGATTTACCCCCCACGACTCCGCCCCCTACGGCGCTCTGGATATGGCCGACTTCGAGTTTGAGCAGATGT
TTACCGATGCCCTTGGAATTGACGAGTACGGTGGGTAGTCTAGAGGGCCCGTTTAAACCCGCTGATCAGC
CTCGACTGTGCCTTCTAGTTGCCAGCCATCTGTTGTTTGCCCCTCCCCCGTGCCTTCCTTGACCCTGGAA
GGTGCCACTCCCACTGTCCTTTCCTAATAAAATGAGGAAATTGCATCGCATTGTCTGAGTAGGTGTCATT
CTATTCTGGGGGGTGGGGTGGGGCAGGACAGCAAGGGGGAGGATTGGGAAGACAATAGCAGGCATGCTGG
GGATGCGGTGGGCTCTATGGCTTCTGAGGCGGAAAGAACCAGCTGGGGCTCTAGGGGGTATCCCC
[124 nt withheld, positions 2796-2919]
C
[91 nt withheld, positions 2921-3011]
A
[49 nt withheld, positions 3013-3061]
CCTTTGACGTTGGAGTCCACGTTCTTT
[37 nt withheld, positions 3089-3125]
ACCCTATCTCGGTCTATTCTTTTGATTTATAAGGGATTTTGCCGATTTCGGCCTATTGGTTAAAAAATGA
GCTGATTTAACAAAAATTTAACGCGAATTAATTCTGTGGAATGTGTGTCAGTTAGGGTGTGGAAAGTCCC
CAGGCTCCCCAGCAGGCAGAAGTATGCAAAGCATGCATCTCAATTAGTCAGCAACCAGGTGTGGAAAGTC
CCCAGGCTCCCCAGCAGGCAGAAGTATGCAAAGCATGCATCTCAATTAGTCAGCAACCATAGTCCCGCCC
CTAACTCCGCCCATCCCGCCCCTAACTCCGCCCAGTTCCGCCCATTCTCCGCCCCATGGCTGACTAATTT
TTTTTATTTATGCAGAGGCCGAGGCCGCCTCTGCCTCTGAGCTATTCCAGAAGTAGTGAGGAGGCTTTTT
TGGAGGCCTAGGCTTTTGCAAAAAGCTCCCGGGAGCTTGTATATCCATTTTCGGATCTGATCAAGAGACA
GGATGAGGATCGTTTCGCATGATTGAACAAGATGGATTGCACGCAGGTTCTCCGGCCGCTTGGGTGGAGA
GGCTATTCGGCTATGACTGGGCACAACAGACAATCGGCTGCTCTGATGCCGCCGTGTTCCGGCTGTCAGC
GCAGGGGCGCCCGGTTCTTTTTGTCAAGACCGACCTGTCCGGTGCCCTGAATGAACTGCAGGACGAGGCA
GCGCGGCTATCGTGGCTGGCCACGACGGGCGTTCCTTGCGCAGCTGTGCTCGACGTTGTCACTGAAGCGG
GAAGGGACTGGCTGCTATTGGGCGAAGTGCCGGGGCAGGATCTCCTGTCATCTCACCTTGCTCCTGCCGA
GAAAGTATCCATCATGGCTGATGCAATGCGGCGGCTGCATACGCTTGATCCGGCTACCTGCCCATTCGAC
CACCAAGCGAAACATCGCATCGAGCGAGCACGTACTCGGATGGAAGCCGGTCTTGTCGATCAGGATGATC
TGGACGAAGAGCATCAGGGGCTCGCGCCAGCCGAACTGTTCGCCAGGCTCAAGGCGCGCATGCCCGACGG
CGAGGATCTCGTCGTGACCCATGGCGATGCCTGCTTGCCGAATATCATGGTGGAAAATGGCCGCTTTTCT
GGATTCATCGACTGTGGCCGGCTGGGTGTGGCGGACCGCTATCAGGACATAGCGTTGGCTACCCGTGATA
TTGCTGAAGAGCTTGGCGGCGAATGGGCTGACCGCTTCCTCGTGCTTTACGGTATCGCCGCTCCCGATTC
GCAGCGCATCGCCTTCTATCGCCTTCTTGACGAGTTCTTCTGAGCGGGACTCTGGGGTTCGAAATGACCG
ACCAAGCGACGCCCAACCTGCCATCACGAGATTTCGATTCCACCGCCGCCTTCTATGAAAGGTTGGGCTT
CGGAATCGTTTTCCGGGACGCCGGCTGGATGATCCTCCAGCGCGGGGATCTCATGCTGGAGTTCTTCGCC
CACCCCAACTTGTTTATTGCAGCTTATAATGGTTACAAATAAAGCAATAGCATCACAAATTTCACAAATA
AAGCATTTTTTTCACTGCATTCTAGTTGTGGTTTGTCCAAACTCATCAATGTATCTTATCATGTCTGTAT
ACCGTCGACCTCTAGCTAGAGCTTGGCGTAATCATGGTCATAGCTGTTTCCTGTGTGAAATTGTTATCCG
CTCACAATTCCACACAACATACGAGCCGGAAGCATAAAGTGTAAAGCCTGGGGTGCCTAATGAGTGAGCT
AACTCACATTAATTGCGTTGCGCTCACTGCCCGCTTTCCAGTCGGGAAACCTGTCGTGCCAGCTGCATTA
ATGAATCGGCCAACGCGCGGGGAGAGGCGGTTTGCGTATTGGGCGCTCTTCCGCTTCCTCGCTCACTGAC
TCGCTGCGCTCGGTCGTTCGGCTGCGGCGAGCGGTATCAGCTCACTCAAAGGCGGTAATACGGTTATCCA
CAGAATCAGGGGATAACGCAGGAAAGAACATGTGAGCAAAAGGCCAGCAAAAGGCCAGGAACCGTAAAAA
GGCCGCGTTGCTGGCGTTTTTCCATAGGCTCCGCCCCCCTGACGAGCATCACAAAAATCGACGCTCAAGT
CAGAGGTGGCGAAACCCGACAGGACTATAAAGATACCAGGCGTTTCCCCCTGGAAGCTCCCTCGTGCGCT
CTCCTGTTCCGACCCTGCCGCTTACCGGATACCTGTCCGCCTTTCTCCCTTCGGGAAGCGTGGCGCTTTC
TCATAGCTCACGCTGTAGGTATCTCAGTTCGGTGTAGGTCGTTCGCTCCAAGCTGGGCTGTGTGCACGAA
CCCCCCGTTCAGCCCGACCGCTGCGCCTTATCCGGTAACTATCGTCTTGAGTCCAACCCGGTAAGACACG
ACTTATCGCCACTGGCAGCAGCCACTGGTAACAGGATTAGCAGAGCGAGGTATGTAGGCGGTGCTACAGA
GTTCTTGAAGTGGTGGCCTAACTACGGCTACACTAGAAGAACAGTATTTGGTATCTGCGCTCTGCTGAAG
CCAGTTACCTTCGGAAAAAGAGTTGGTAGCTCTTGATCCGGCAAACAAACCACCGCTGGTAGCGGTGGTT
TTTTTGTTTGCAAGCAGCAGATTACGCGCAGAAAAAAAGGATCTCAAGAAGATCCTTTGATCTTTTCTAC
GGGGTCTGACGCTCAGTGGAACGAAAACTCACGTTAAGGGATTTTGGTCATGAGATTATCAAAAAGGATC
TTCACCTAGATCCTTTTAAATTAAAAATGAAGTTTTAAATCAATCTAAAGTATATATGAGTAAACTTGGT
CTGACAGTTACCAATGCTTAATCAGTGAGGCACCTATCTCAGCGATCTGTCTATTTCGTTCATCCATAGT
TGCCTGACTCCCCGTCGTGTAGATAACTACGATACGGGAGGGCTTACCATCTGGCCCCAGTGCTGCAATG
ATACCGCGAGACCCACGCTCACCGGCTCCAGATTTATCAGCAATAAACCAGCCAGCCGGAAGGGCCGAGC
GCAGAAGTGGTCCTGCAACTTTATCCGCCTCCATCCAGTCTATTAATTGTTGCCGGGAAGCTAGAGTAAG
TAGTTCGCCAGTTAATAGTTTGCGCAACGTTGTTGCCATTGCTACAGGCATCGTGGTGTCACGCTCGTCG
TTTGGTATGGCTTCATTCAGCTCCGGTTCCCAACGATCAAGGCGAGTTACATGATCCCCCATGTTGTGCA
AAAAAGCGGTTAGCTCCTTCGGTCCTCCGATCGTTGTCAGAAGTAAGTTGGCCGCAGTGTTATCACTCAT
GGTTATGGCAGCACTGCATAATTCTCTTACTGTCATGCCATCCGTAAGATGCTTTTCTGTGACTGGTGAG
TACTCAACCAAGTCATTCTGAGAATAGTGTATGCGGCGACCGAGTTGCTCTTGCCCGGCGTCAATACGGG
ATAATACCGCGCCACATAGCAGAACTTTAAAAGTGCTCATCATTGGAAAACGTTCTTCGGGGCGAAAACT
CTCAAGGATCTTACCGCTGTTGAGATCCAGTTCGATGTAACCCACTCGTGCACCCAACTGATCTTCAGCA
TCTTTTACTTTCACCAGCGTTTCTGGGTGAGCAAAAACAGGAAGGCAAAATGCCGCAAAAAAGGGAATAA
GGGCGACACGGAAATGTTGAATACTCATACTCTTCCTTTTTCAATATTATTGAAGCATTTATCAGGGTTA
TTGTCTCATGAGCGGATACATATTTGAATGTATTTAGAAAAATAAACAAATAGGGGTTCCGCGCACATTT
CCCCGAAAAGTGCCACCTGACGTCGACGGATCGGGAGATCTCCCGATCCCCTATGGTGCACTCTCAGTAC
AATCTGCTCTGATGCCGCATAGTTAAGCCAGTATCTGCTCCCTGCTTGTGTGTTGGAGGTCGCTGAGTAG
TGCGCGAGCAAAATTTAAGCTACAACAAGGCAAGGCTTGACCGACAATTGCATGAAGAATCTGCTTAGGG
TTAGGCGTTTTGCGCTGCTTCGCGATGTACGGGCCAGATATACGCGTT
